Addgene plasmid #168835: pEntry_MERS-CoV-nsp2
Purpose: Gateway-compatible Entry vector
Depositing lab: Pascal Falter-Braun. Depositing organization: Helmholtz Munich. Publication: A resource of human coronavirus protein-coding sequences in a flexible, multipurpose Gateway Entry clone collection. Weller B, Lin CW, Pogoutse O, Sauer M, Marin-de la Rosa N, Strobel A, Young V, Knapp JJ, Rayhan A, Falter C, Kim DK, Roth FP, Falter-Braun P. G3 (Bethesda). 2023 Jul 5;13(7):jkad105. doi: 10.1093/g3journal/jkad105. PubMed 37267226.
Backbone
  Vector backbone: pENTR223.1*SfiI
  Backbone size w/o insert (bp): 2800
  Vector type: Gateway-compatible Entry vector
Growth in bacteria
  Bacterial resistance: Spectinomycin, 50 μg/mL
  Growth temperature: 37°C
  Growth strain: DH5alpha
  Copy number: High Copy
Gene/Insert
  Gene/Insert name: MERS-CoV-nsp2 (alt name: nsp2)
  Species: Other
  Insert size (bp): 1980
  Entrez Gene: orf1ab (a.k.a. G128_gp01)
  Cloning method: Restriction Enzyme; 5′ cloning site SfiI (unknown if destroyed); 3′ cloning site SfiI (unknown if destroyed)
  Sequencing primers: 5′ M13 uni (-21); 3′ M13 rev (-29)
Resource information
  A portion of this plasmid was derived from a plasmid made by: Synthesized by Twist Bioscience
Terms and licenses: Academic/Nonprofit Terms; Industry Terms: Not Available to Industry
Depositor comments: 5'-linker: SfiI-BamHI-ATG-BamHI (GGCCGTCAaggccaggatccatgggatcc), 3'-linker: PacI-TAA-AsiSI-SfiI (cttaatTAAgacgcgatcgcggcctcatGGGCC).
How to cite: pEntry_MERS-CoV-nsp2 was a gift from Pascal Falter-Braun (Addgene plasmid # 168835 ; http://n2t.net/addgene:168835 ; RRID:Addgene_168835)
