[The description below was written by a language model from this plasmid's Addgene catalogue record and pLannotate feature annotations shown in this document.]
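Description:
pEntry_MERS-CoV-nsp2 is a Gateway-compatible Entry clone built on the pENTR223.1 backbone (the SfiI-cloning version, about 2.8 kb) and carrying the coding sequence for non-structural protein 2 of Middle East respiratory syndrome coronavirus. It is propagated in E. coli as a high-copy plasmid from a ColE1/pUC-type origin and selected with spectinomycin through the aadA aminoglycoside adenylyltransferase gene. The short gentamicin-resistance, lacI and lacZα fragments and the partial integron Pc promoter found by annotation are backbone remnants rather than functional parts. The two sequence records are both 4,829 nt and show the same features in the same order, differing only in where numbering of the circle begins.

The roughly 2 kb insert was synthesized commercially and cloned between SfiI sites. It sits between attL1 and attL2, so an LR recombination reaction can move it in a defined orientation into any attR-containing destination vector. The annotation matches it to the MERS-CoV replicase polyprotein 1a; the nsp10 text attached to that hit is generic polyprotein annotation, and the catalogue identifies the segment as nsp2 of orf1ab. Because nsp2 is normally released from a polyprotein, the depositor's linkers supply what it lacks: a 5′ start codon flanked by BamHI sites and a 3′ stop codon flanked by PacI and AsiSI sites, an arrangement that appears intended to let either codon be removed for fusion formats. rrnB T1 and T2 terminators upstream of attL1 shield the insert from read-through transcription. A T7 promoter lies outside attL2 pointing back toward the insert, and no promoter is positioned to express it in the sense direction. The plasmid is therefore a transfer and archival clone, part of a collection of human coronavirus protein-coding sequences.
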