Features (pLannotate 1.2.2; 12 found; start..end, strand, type, name):
     69..125     +  CDS            GmR (fragment): gentamycin acetyltransferase; aacC1; confers resistance to gentamycin
    132..923     +  CDS            SmR: aminoglycoside adenylyltransferase (Murphy, 1985); aadA; confers resistance to spectinomycin and streptomycin
   1016..1604    +  rep_origin     ori: high-copy-number ColE1/pMB1/pBR322/pUC origin of replication
   1787..1879    +  CDS            lacI (fragment): lac repressor; lacI; The lac repressor binds to the lac operator to inhibit transcription in E. coli. This inhibition can be relieved by adding lactose or isopropyl-β-D-thiogalactopyranoside (IPTG).
   1934..1961    -  terminator     rrnB T2 terminator: transcription terminator T2 from the E. coli rrnB gene
   2093..2136    +  terminator     rrnB T1 terminator: Escherichia coli rrnB; transcription terminator T1 from the E. coli rrnB gene
   2183..2219    -  CDS            lacZα (fragment): LacZα fragment of β-galactosidase; lacZ fragment
   2235..2331    +  protein_bind   attL1: mutant version of attL; recombination site for the Gateway® LR reaction LR Clonase™
   2355..4343    +  CDS            R1A_MERS1 (fragment): Experimental evidence at protein level: Swiss-Prot protein existence level 1. [Non-structural protein 10]: Plays a pivotal role in viral transcription by stimulating both nsp14 3'-5' exoribonuclease and nsp16 2'-O-methyltransferase activities. Therefore plays an essential role in viral mRNAs cap methylation. From Middle East respiratory syndrome-related coronavirus (isolate United Kingdom/H123990006/2012) (MERS-CoV) (Betacoronavirus England 1).
   4375..4473    -  protein_bind   attL2: mutant version of attL; recombination site for the Gateway® LR reaction LR Clonase™
   4491..4509    -  promoter       T7 promoter: promoter for bacteriophage T7 RNA polymerase
   4699..4722    +  promoter       Pc promoter (fragment): intI1 (promoter lies within the coding sequence); class 1 integron promoter
>Addgene plasmid #168835 | pEntry_MERS-CoV-nsp2 | addgene full sequence | sequence record 479272 | Addgene NGS Result
TTTTTGGGGTACAGTCTATGCCTCGGGCATCCAAGCAGCAAGCGCGTTACGCCGTGGGTCGATGTTTGAT
GTTATGGAGCAGCAACGATGTTACGCAGCAGGGCAGTCGCCCTAAAACAAAGTTAAACATTATGAGGGAA
GCGGTGATCGCCGAAGTATCGACTCAACTATCAGAGGTAGTTGGCGTCATCGAGCGCCATCTCGAACCGA
CGTTGCTGGCCGTACATTTGTACGGCTCCGCAGTGGATGGCGGCCTGAAGCCACACAGTGATATTGATTT
GCTGGTTACGGTGACCGTAAGGCTTGATGAAACAACGCGGCGAGCTTTGATCAACGACCTTTTGGAAACT
TCGGCTTCCCCTGGAGAGAGCGAGATTCTCCGCGCTGTAGAAGTCACCATTGTTGTGCACGACGACATCA
TTCCGTGGCGTTATCCAGCTAAGCGCGAACTGCAATTTGGAGAATGGCAGCGCAATGACATTCTTGCAGG
TATCTTCGAGCCAGCCACGATCGACATTGATCTGGCTATCTTGCTGACAAAAGCAAGAGAACATAGCGTT
GCCTTGGTAGGTCCAGCGGCGGAGGAACTCTTTGATCCGGTTCCTGAACAGGATCTATTTGAGGCGCTAA
ATGAAACCTTAACGCTATGGAACTCGCCGCCCGACTGGGCTGGCGATGAGCGAAATGTAGTGCTTACGTT
GTCCCGCATTTGGTACAGCGCAGTAACCGGCAAAATCGCGCCGAAGGATGTCGCTGCCGACTGGGCAATG
GAGCGCCTGCCGGCCCAGTATCAGCCCGTCATACTTGAAGCTAGACAGGCTTATCTTGGACAAGAAGAAG
ATCGCTTGGCCTCGCGCGCAGATCAGTTGGAAGAATTTGTCCACTACGTGAAAGGCGAGATCACCAAGGT
AGTCGGCAAATAACCCTCGAGCCACCCATGACCAAAATCCCTTAACGTGAGTTACGCGTCGTTCCACTGA
GCGTCAGACCCCGTAGAAAAGATCAAAGGATCTTCTTGAGATCCTTTTTTTCTGCGCGTAATCTGCTGCT
TGCAAACAAAAAAACCACCGCTACCAGCGGTGGTTTGTTTGCCGGATCAAGAGCTACCAACTCTTTTTCC
GAAGGTAACTGGCTTCAGCAGAGCGCAGATACCAAATACTGTTCTTCTAGTGTAGCCGTAGTTAGGCCAC
CACTTCAAGAACTCTGTAGCACCGCCTACATACCTCGCTCTGCTAATCCTGTTACCAGTGGCTGCTGCCA
GTGGCGATAAGTCGTGTCTTACCGGGTTGGACTCAAGACGATAGTTACCGGATAAGGCGCAGCGGTCGGG
CTGAACGGGGGGTTCGTGCACACAGCCCAGCTTGGAGCGAACGACCTACACCGAACTGAGATACCTACAG
CGTGAGCTATGAGAAAGCGCCACGCTTCCCGAAGGGAGAAAGGCGGACAGGTATCCGGTAAGCGGCAGGG
TCGGAACAGGAGAGCGCACGAGGGAGCTTCCAGGGGGAAACGCCTGGTATCTTTATAGTCCTGTCGGGTT
TCGCCACCTCTGACTTGAGCGTCGATTTTTGTGATGCTCGTCAGGGGGGCGGAGCCTATGGAAAAACGCC
AGCAACGCGGCCTTTTTACGGTTCCTGGCCTTTTGCTGGCCTTTTGCTCACATGTTCTTTCCTGCGTTAT
CCCCTGATTCTGTGGATAACCGTATTACCGCCTTTGAGTGAGCTGATACCGCTCGCCGCAGCCGAACGAC
CGAGCGCAGCGAGTCAGTGAGCGAGGAAGCGGAAGAGCGCCCAATACGCAAACCGCCTCTCCCCGCGCGT
TGGCCGATTCATTAATGCAGCTGGCACGACAGGTTTCCCGACTGGAAAGCGGGCAGTGAGCGCAACGCAA
TTAATACGCGTACCGCTAGCCAGGAAGAGTTTGTAGAAACGCAAAAAGGCCATCCGTCAGGATGGCCTTC
TGCTTAGTTTGATGCCTGGCAGTTTATGGCGGGCGTCCTGCCCGCCACCCTCCGGGCCGTTGCTTCACAA
CGTTCAAATCCGCTCCCGGCGGATTTGTCCTACTCAGGAGAGCGTTCACCGACAAACAACAGATAAAACG
AAAGGCCCAGTCTTCCGACTGAGCCTTTCGTTTTATTTGATGCCTGGCAGTTCCCTACTCTCGCGTTAAC
GCTAGCATGGATGTTTTCCCAGTCACGACGTTGTAAAACGACGGCCAGTCTTAAGCTCGGGCCCCAAATA
ATGATTTTATTTTGACTGATAGTGACCTGTTCGTTGCAACAAATTGATGAGCAATGCTTTTTTATAATGC
CAACTTTGTACAAAAAAGCAGAAGGGCCGTCAAGGCCAGGATCCATGGGATCCGATGTCACTCCAGTTGA
CCAATACATGTGTGGCGTTGATGGAAAACCCATTAGTGCCTACGCATTTTTAATGGCCAAGGATGGAATA
ACCAAACTGGCTGATGTTGAAGCGGACGTCGCAGCACGTGCTGATGACGAAGGCTTCATCACATTAAAGA
ACAATCTATATAGATTGGTTTGGCATGTTGAGCGTAAAGACGTTCCATATCCTAAGCAATCTATTTTTAC
TATTAATAGTGTGGTCCAAAAGGATGGTGTTGAAAACACTCCTCCTCACTATTTTACTCTTGGATGCAAA
ATTTTAACGCTCACCCCACGCAACAAGTGGAGTGGCGTTTCTGACTTGTCCCTCAAACAAAAACTCCTTT
ACACCTTCTATGGTAAGGAGTCACTTGAGAACCCAACCTACATTTACCACTCCGCATTCATTGAGTGTGG
AAGTTGTGGTAATGATTCCTGGCTTACAGGGAATGCTATCCAAGGGTTTGCCTGTGGATGTGGGGCATCA
TATACAGCTAATGATGTCGAAGTCCAATCATCTGGCATGATTAAGCCAAATGCTCTTCTTTGTGCTACTT
GCCCCTTTGCTAAGGGTGATAGCTGTTCTTCTAATTGCAAACATTCAGTTGCTCAGTTGGTTAGTTACCT
TTCTGAACGCTGTAATGTTATTGCTGATTCTAAGTCCTTCACACTTATCTTTGGTGGCGTAGCTTACGCC
TACTTTGGATGTGAGGAAGGTACTATGTACTTTGTGCCTAGAGCTAAGTCTGTTGTCTCAAGGATTGGAG
ACTCCATCTTTACAGGCTGTACTGGCTCTTGGAACAAGGTCACTCAAATTGCTAACATGTTCTTGGAACA
GACTCAGCATTCCCTTAACTTTGTGGGAGAGTTCGTTGTCAACGATGTTGTCCTCGCAATTCTCTCTGGA
ACCACAACTAATGTTGACAAAATACGCCAGCTTCTCAAAGGTGTCACCCTTGACAAGTTGCGTGATTATT
TAGCTGACTATGACGTAGCAGTCACTGCCGGCCCATTCATGGATAATGCTATTAATGTTGGTGGTACAGG
ATTACAGTATGCCGCCATTACTGCACCTTATGTAGTTCTCACTGGCTTAGGTGAGTCCTTTAAGAAAGTT
GCAACCATACCGTATAAGGTTTGCAACTCTGTTAAGGATACTCTGGCTTATTATGCTCACAGCGTGTTGT
ACAGAGTTTTTCCTTATGACATGGATTCTGGTGTGTCATCCTTTAGTGAACTACTTTTTGATTGCGTTGA
TCTTTCAGTAGCTTCTACCTATTTTTTAGTCCGCATCTTGCAAGATAAGACTGGCGACTTTATGTCTACA
ATTATTACTTCCTGCCAAACTGCTGTTAGTAAGCTTCTAGATACATGTTTTGAAGCTACAGAAGCAACAT
TTAACTTCTTGTTAGATTTGGCAGGATTGTTCAGAATCTTTCTCCGCAATGCCTATGTGTACACTTCACA
AGGGTTTGTGGTGGTCAATGGCAAAGTTTCTACACTTGTCAAACAAGTGTTAGACTTGCTTAATAAGGGT
ATGCAACTTTTGCATACAAAGGTCTCCTGGGCTGGTTCTAAAATCATTGCTGTTATCTACAGCGGCAGGG
AGTCTCTAATATTCCCATCGGGAACCTATTACTGTGTCACCACTAAGGCTAAGTCCGTTCAACAAGATCT
TGACGTTATTTTGCCTGGTGAGTTTTCCAAGAAGCAGTTAGGACTGCTCCAACCTACTGACAATTCTACA
ACTGTTAGTGTTACTGTATCCAGTAACATGGTTGAAACTGTTGTGGGTCAACTTGAGCAAACTAATATGC
ATAGTCCTGATGTTATAGTAGGTGACTATGTCATTATTAGTGAAAAATTGTTTGTGCGTAGTAAGGAAGA
AGACGGATTTGCCTTCTACCCTGCTTGCACTAATGGTCATGCTGTACCGACTCTCTTTAGACTTAAGGGA
GGTCTTAATTAAGACGCGATCGCGGCCTCATGGGCCCAGCTTTCTTGTACAAAGTTGGCATTATAAAAAA
TAATTGCTCATCAATTTGTTGCAACGAACAGGTCACTATCAGTCAAAATAAAATCATTATTTGCCATCCA
GCTGATATCCCCTATAGTGAGTCGTATTACATGGTCATAGCTGTTTCCTGGCAGCTCTGGCCCGTGTCTC
AAAATCTCTGATGTTACATTGCACAAGATAAAAATATATCATCATGCCTCCTCTAGACCAGCCAGGACAG
AAATGCCTCGACTTCGCTGCTACCCAAGGTTGCCGGGTGACGCACACCGTGGAAACGGATGAAGGCACGA
ACCCAGTGGACATAAGCCTGTTCGGTTCGTAAGCTGTAATGCAAGTAGCGTATGCGCTCACGCAACTGGT
CCAGAACCTTGACCGAACGCAGCGGTGGTAACGGCGCAGTGGCGGTTTTCATGGCTTGTTATGACTGTT
