Features (pLannotate 1.2.2; 12 found; start..end, strand, type, name):
    717..809     +  CDS            lacI (fragment): lac repressor; lacI; The lac repressor binds to the lac operator to inhibit transcription in E. coli. This inhibition can be relieved by adding lactose or isopropyl-β-D-thiogalactopyranoside (IPTG).
    864..891     -  terminator     rrnB T2 terminator: transcription terminator T2 from the E. coli rrnB gene
   1023..1066    +  terminator     rrnB T1 terminator: Escherichia coli rrnB; transcription terminator T1 from the E. coli rrnB gene
   1113..1149    -  CDS            lacZα (fragment): LacZα fragment of β-galactosidase; lacZ fragment
   1165..1261    +  protein_bind   attL1: mutant version of attL; recombination site for the Gateway® LR reaction LR Clonase™
   1285..3273    +  CDS            R1A_MERS1 (fragment): Experimental evidence at protein level: Swiss-Prot protein existence level 1. [Non-structural protein 10]: Plays a pivotal role in viral transcription by stimulating both nsp14 3'-5' exoribonuclease and nsp16 2'-O-methyltransferase activities. Therefore plays an essential role in viral mRNAs cap methylation. From Middle East respiratory syndrome-related coronavirus (isolate United Kingdom/H123990006/2012) (MERS-CoV) (Betacoronavirus England 1).
   3305..3403    -  protein_bind   attL2: mutant version of attL; recombination site for the Gateway® LR reaction LR Clonase™
   3421..3439    -  promoter       T7 promoter: promoter for bacteriophage T7 RNA polymerase
   3629..3652    +  promoter       Pc promoter (fragment): intI1 (promoter lies within the coding sequence); class 1 integron promoter
   3828..3884    +  CDS            GmR (fragment): gentamycin acetyltransferase; aacC1; confers resistance to gentamycin
   3891..4682    +  CDS            SmR: aminoglycoside adenylyltransferase (Murphy, 1985); aadA; confers resistance to spectinomycin and streptomycin
   4775..534     +  rep_origin     ori (across the origin): high-copy-number ColE1/pMB1/pBR322/pUC origin of replication
>Addgene plasmid #168835 | pEntry_MERS-CoV-nsp2 | analyzer sequence | sequence record 327233
CTACCAGCGGTGGTTTGTTTGCCGGATCAAGAGCTACCAACTCTTTTTCCGAAGGTAACTGGCTTCAGCA
GAGCGCAGATACCAAATACTGTCCTTCTAGTGTAGCCGTAGTTAGGCCACCACTTCAAGAACTCTGTAGC
ACCGCCTACATACCTCGCTCTGCTAATCCTGTTACCAGTGGCTGCTGCCAGTGGCGATAAGTCGTGTCTT
ACCGGGTTGGACTCAAGACGATAGTTACCGGATAAGGCGCAGCGGTCGGGCTGAACGGGGGGTTCGTGCA
CACAGCCCAGCTTGGAGCGAACGACCTACACCGAACTGAGATACCTACAGCGTGAGCATTGAGAAAGCGC
CACGCTTCCCGAAGGGAGAAAGGCGGACAGGTATCCGGTAAGCGGCAGGGTCGGAACAGGAGAGCGCACG
AGGGAGCTTCCAGGGGGAAACGCCTGGTATCTTTATAGTCCTGTCGGGTTTCGCCACCTCTGACTTGAGC
GTCGATTTTTGTGATGCTCGTCAGGGGGGCGGAGCCTATGGAAAAACGCCAGCAACGCGGCCTTTTTACG
GTTCCTGGCCTTTTGCTGGCCTTTTGCTCACATGTTCTTTCCTGCGTTATCCCCTGATTCTGTGGATAAC
CGTATTACCGCCTTTGAGTGAGCTGATACCGCTCGCCGCAGCCGAACGACCGAGCGCAGCGAGTCAGTGA
GCGAGGAAGCGGAAGAGCGCCCAATACGCAAACCGCCTCTCCCCGCGCGTTGGCCGATTCATTAATGCAG
CTGGCACGACAGGTTTCCCGACTGGAAAGCGGGCAGTGAGCGCAACGCAATTAATACGCGTACCGCTAGC
CAGGAAGAGTTTGTAGAAACGCAAAAAGGCCATCCGTCAGGATGGCCTTCTGCTTAGTTTGATGCCTGGC
AGTTTATGGCGGGCGTCCTGCCCGCCACCCTCCGGGCCGTTGCTTCACAACGTTCAAATCCGCTCCCGGC
GGATTTGTCCTACTCAGGAGAGCGTTCACCGACAAACAACAGATAAAACGAAAGGCCCAGTCTTCCGACT
GAGCCTTTCGTTTTATTTGATGCCTGGCAGTTCCCTACTCTCGCGTTAACGCTAGCATGGATGTTTTCCC
AGTCACGACGTTGTAAAACGACGGCCAGTCTTAAGCTCGGGCCCCAAATAATGATTTTATTTTGACTGAT
AGTGACCTGTTCGTTGCAACAAATTGATGAGCAATGCTTTTTTATAATGCCAACTTTGTACAAAAAAGCA
GAAGGGCCGTCAAGGCCAGGATCCATGGGATCCGATGTCACTCCAGTTGACCAATACATGTGTGGCGTTG
ATGGAAAACCCATTAGTGCCTACGCATTTTTAATGGCCAAGGATGGAATAACCAAACTGGCTGATGTTGA
AGCGGACGTCGCAGCACGTGCTGATGACGAAGGCTTCATCACATTAAAGAACAATCTATATAGATTGGTT
TGGCATGTTGAGCGTAAAGACGTTCCATATCCTAAGCAATCTATTTTTACTATTAATAGTGTGGTCCAAA
AGGATGGTGTTGAAAACACTCCTCCTCACTATTTTACTCTTGGATGCAAAATTTTAACGCTCACCCCACG
CAACAAGTGGAGTGGCGTTTCTGACTTGTCCCTCAAACAAAAACTCCTTTACACCTTCTATGGTAAGGAG
TCACTTGAGAACCCAACCTACATTTACCACTCCGCATTCATTGAGTGTGGAAGTTGTGGTAATGATTCCT
GGCTTACAGGGAATGCTATCCAAGGGTTTGCCTGTGGATGTGGGGCATCATATACAGCTAATGATGTCGA
AGTCCAATCATCTGGCATGATTAAGCCAAATGCTCTTCTTTGTGCTACTTGCCCCTTTGCTAAGGGTGAT
AGCTGTTCTTCTAATTGCAAACATTCAGTTGCTCAGTTGGTTAGTTACCTTTCTGAACGCTGTAATGTTA
TTGCTGATTCTAAGTCCTTCACACTTATCTTTGGTGGCGTAGCTTACGCCTACTTTGGATGTGAGGAAGG
TACTATGTACTTTGTGCCTAGAGCTAAGTCTGTTGTCTCAAGGATTGGAGACTCCATCTTTACAGGCTGT
ACTGGCTCTTGGAACAAGGTCACTCAAATTGCTAACATGTTCTTGGAACAGACTCAGCATTCCCTTAACT
TTGTGGGAGAGTTCGTTGTCAACGATGTTGTCCTCGCAATTCTCTCTGGAACCACAACTAATGTTGACAA
AATACGCCAGCTTCTCAAAGGTGTCACCCTTGACAAGTTGCGTGATTATTTAGCTGACTATGACGTAGCA
GTCACTGCCGGCCCATTCATGGATAATGCTATTAATGTTGGTGGTACAGGATTACAGTATGCCGCCATTA
CTGCACCTTATGTAGTTCTCACTGGCTTAGGTGAGTCCTTTAAGAAAGTTGCAACCATACCGTATAAGGT
TTGCAACTCTGTTAAGGATACTCTGGCTTATTATGCTCACAGCGTGTTGTACAGAGTTTTTCCTTATGAC
ATGGATTCTGGTGTGTCATCCTTTAGTGAACTACTTTTTGATTGCGTTGATCTTTCAGTAGCTTCTACCT
ATTTTTTAGTCCGCATCTTGCAAGATAAGACTGGCGACTTTATGTCTACAATTATTACTTCCTGCCAAAC
TGCTGTTAGTAAGCTTCTAGATACATGTTTTGAAGCTACAGAAGCAACATTTAACTTCTTGTTAGATTTG
GCAGGATTGTTCAGAATCTTTCTCCGCAATGCCTATGTGTACACTTCACAAGGGTTTGTGGTGGTCAATG
GCAAAGTTTCTACACTTGTCAAACAAGTGTTAGACTTGCTTAATAAGGGTATGCAACTTTTGCATACAAA
GGTCTCCTGGGCTGGTTCTAAAATCATTGCTGTTATCTACAGCGGCAGGGAGTCTCTAATATTCCCATCG
GGAACCTATTACTGTGTCACCACTAAGGCTAAGTCCGTTCAACAAGATCTTGACGTTATTTTGCCTGGTG
AGTTTTCCAAGAAGCAGTTAGGACTGCTCCAACCTACTGACAATTCTACAACTGTTAGTGTTACTGTATC
CAGTAACATGGTTGAAACTGTTGTGGGTCAACTTGAGCAAACTAATATGCATAGTCCTGATGTTATAGTA
GGTGACTATGTCATTATTAGTGAAAAATTGTTTGTGCGTAGTAAGGAAGAAGACGGATTTGCCTTCTACC
CTGCTTGCACTAATGGTCATGCTGTACCGACTCTCTTTAGACTTAAGGGAGGTCTTAATTAAGACGCGAT
CGCGGCCTCATGGGCCCAGCTTTCTTGTACAAAGTTGGCATTATAAAAAATAATTGCTCATCAATTTGTT
GCAACGAACAGGTCACTATCAGTCAAAATAAAATCATTATTTGCCATCCAGCTGATATCCCCTATAGTGA
GTCGTATTACATGGTCATAGCTGTTTCCTGGCAGCTCTGGCCCGTGTCTCAAAATCTCTGATGTTACATT
GCACAAGATAAAAATATATCATCATGCCTCCTCTAGACCAGCCAGGACAGAAATGCCTCGACTTCGCTGC
TGCCCAAGGTTGCCGGGTGACGCACACCGTGGAAACGGATGAAGGCACGAACCCAGTGGACATAAGCCTG
TTCGGTTCGTAAGCTGTAATGCAAGTAGCGTATGCGCTCACGCAACTGGTCCAGAACCTTGACCGAACGC
AGCGGTGGTAACGGCGCAGTGGCGGTTTTCATGGCTTGTTATGACTGTTTTTTTGGGGTACAGTCTATGC
CTCGGGCATCCAAGCAGCAAGCGCGTTACGCCGTGGGTCGATGTTTGATGTTATGGAGCAGCAACGATGT
TACGCAGCAGGGCAGTCGCCCTAAAACAAAGTTAAACATCATGAGGGAAGCGGTGATCGCCGAAGTATCG
ACTCAACTATCAGAGGTAGTTGGCGTCATCGAGCGCCATCTCGAACCGACGTTGCTGGCCGTACATTTGT
ACGGCTCCGCAGTGGATGGCGGCCTGAAGCCACACAGTGATATTGATTTGCTGGTTACGGTGACCGTAAG
GCTTGATGAAACAACGCGGCGAGCTTTGATCAACGACCTTTTGGAAACTTCGGCTTCCCCTGGAGAGAGC
GAGATTCTCCGCGCTGTAGAAGTCACCATTGTTGTGCACGACGACATCATTCCGTGGCGTTATCCAGCTA
AGCGCGAACTGCAATTTGGAGAATGGCAGCGCAATGACATTCTTGCAGGTATCTTCGAGCCAGCCACGAT
CGACATTGATCTGGCTATCTTGCTGACAAAAGCAAGAGAACATAGCGTTGCCTTGGTAGGTCCAGCGGCG
GAGGAACTCTTTGATCCGGTTCCTGAACAGGATCTATTTGAGGCGCTAAATGAAACCTTAACGCTATGGA
ACTCGCCGCCCGACTGGGCTGGCGATGAGCGAAATGTAGTGCTTACGTTGTCCCGCATTTGGTACAGCGC
AGTAACCGGCAAAATCGCGCCGAAGGATGTCGCTGCCGACTGGGCAATGGAGCGCCTGCCGGCCCAGTAT
CAGCCCGTCATACTTGAAGCTAGACAGGCTTATCTTGGACAAGAAGAAGATCGCTTGGCCTCGCGCGCAG
ATCAGTTGGAAGAATTTGTCCACTACGTGAAAGGCGAGATCACCAAGGTAGTCGGCAAATAACCCTCGAG
CCACCCATGACCAAAATCCCTTAACGTGAGTTACGCGTCGTTCCACTGAGCGTCAGACCCCGTAGAAAAG
ATCAAAGGATCTTCTTGAGATCCTTTTTTTCTGCGCGTAATCTGCTGCTTGCAAACAAAAAAACCACCG
