>Addgene plasmid #168835 | pEntry_MERS-CoV-nsp2 | depositor partial sequence | sequence record 327234 | gene-specific Insert sequence
GATGTCACTCCAGTTGACCAATACATGTGTGGCGTTGATGGAAAACCCATTAGTGCCTACGCATTTTTAA
TGGCCAAGGATGGAATAACCAAACTGGCTGATGTTGAAGCGGACGTCGCAGCACGTGCTGATGACGAAGG
CTTCATCACATTAAAGAACAATCTATATAGATTGGTTTGGCATGTTGAGCGTAAAGACGTTCCATATCCT
AAGCAATCTATTTTTACTATTAATAGTGTGGTCCAAAAGGATGGTGTTGAAAACACTCCTCCTCACTATT
TTACTCTTGGATGCAAAATTTTAACGCTCACCCCACGCAACAAGTGGAGTGGCGTTTCTGACTTGTCCCT
CAAACAAAAACTCCTTTACACCTTCTATGGTAAGGAGTCACTTGAGAACCCAACCTACATTTACCACTCC
GCATTCATTGAGTGTGGAAGTTGTGGTAATGATTCCTGGCTTACAGGGAATGCTATCCAAGGGTTTGCCT
GTGGATGTGGGGCATCATATACAGCTAATGATGTCGAAGTCCAATCATCTGGCATGATTAAGCCAAATGC
TCTTCTTTGTGCTACTTGCCCCTTTGCTAAGGGTGATAGCTGTTCTTCTAATTGCAAACATTCAGTTGCT
CAGTTGGTTAGTTACCTTTCTGAACGCTGTAATGTTATTGCTGATTCTAAGTCCTTCACACTTATCTTTG
GTGGCGTAGCTTACGCCTACTTTGGATGTGAGGAAGGTACTATGTACTTTGTGCCTAGAGCTAAGTCTGT
TGTCTCAAGGATTGGAGACTCCATCTTTACAGGCTGTACTGGCTCTTGGAACAAGGTCACTCAAATTGCT
AACATGTTCTTGGAACAGACTCAGCATTCCCTTAACTTTGTGGGAGAGTTCGTTGTCAACGATGTTGTCC
TCGCAATTCTCTCTGGAACCACAACTAATGTTGACAAAATACGCCAGCTTCTCAAAGGTGTCACCCTTGA
CAAGTTGCGTGATTATTTAGCTGACTATGACGTAGCAGTCACTGCCGGCCCATTCATGGATAATGCTATT
AATGTTGGTGGTACAGGATTACAGTATGCCGCCATTACTGCACCTTATGTAGTTCTCACTGGCTTAGGTG
AGTCCTTTAAGAAAGTTGCAACCATACCGTATAAGGTTTGCAACTCTGTTAAGGATACTCTGGCTTATTA
TGCTCACAGCGTGTTGTACAGAGTTTTTCCTTATGACATGGATTCTGGTGTGTCATCCTTTAGTGAACTA
CTTTTTGATTGCGTTGATCTTTCAGTAGCTTCTACCTATTTTTTAGTCCGCATCTTGCAAGATAAGACTG
GCGACTTTATGTCTACAATTATTACTTCCTGCCAAACTGCTGTTAGTAAGCTTCTAGATACATGTTTTGA
AGCTACAGAAGCAACATTTAACTTCTTGTTAGATTTGGCAGGATTGTTCAGAATCTTTCTCCGCAATGCC
TATGTGTACACTTCACAAGGGTTTGTGGTGGTCAATGGCAAAGTTTCTACACTTGTCAAACAAGTGTTAG
ACTTGCTTAATAAGGGTATGCAACTTTTGCATACAAAGGTCTCCTGGGCTGGTTCTAAAATCATTGCTGT
TATCTACAGCGGCAGGGAGTCTCTAATATTCCCATCGGGAACCTATTACTGTGTCACCACTAAGGCTAAG
TCCGTTCAACAAGATCTTGACGTTATTTTGCCTGGTGAGTTTTCCAAGAAGCAGTTAGGACTGCTCCAAC
CTACTGACAATTCTACAACTGTTAGTGTTACTGTATCCAGTAACATGGTTGAAACTGTTGTGGGTCAACT
TGAGCAAACTAATATGCATAGTCCTGATGTTATAGTAGGTGACTATGTCATTATTAGTGAAAAATTGTTT
GTGCGTAGTAAGGAAGAAGACGGATTTGCCTTCTACCCTGCTTGCACTAATGGTCATGCTGTACCGACTC
TCTTTAGACTTAAGGGAGGT
